>Addgene plasmid #143189 | TFORF2457 | addgene full sequence | sequence record 397835 | Addgene NGS Result
TTAATGTAGTCTTATGCAATACTCTTGTAGTCTTGCAACATGGTAACGATGAGTTAGCAACATGCCTTAC
AAGGAGAGAAAAAGCACCGTGCATGCCGATTGGTGGAAGTAAGGTGGTACGATCGTGCCTTATTAGGAAG
GCAACAGACGGGTCTGACATGGATTGGACGAACCACTGAATTGCCGCATTGCAGAGATATTGTATTTAAG
TGCCTAGCTCGATACATAAACGGGTCTCTCTGGTTAGACCAGATCTGAGCCTGGGAGCTCTCTGGCTAAC
TAGGGAACCCACTGCTTAAGCCTCAATAAAGCTTGCCTTGAGTGCTTCAAGTAGTGTGTGCCCGTCTGTT
GTGTGACTCTGGTAACTAGAGATCCCTCAGACCCTTTTAGTCAGTGTGGAAAATCTCTAGCAGTGGCGCC
CGAACAGGGACTTGAAAGCGAAAGGGAAACCAGAGGAGCTCTCTCGACGCAGGACTCGGCTTGCTGAAGC
GCGCACGGCAAGAGGCGAGGGGCGGCGACTGGTGAGTACGCCAAAAATTTTGACTAGCGGAGGCTAGAAG
GAGAGAGATGGGTGCGAGAGCGTCAGTATTAAGCGGGGGAGAATTAGATCGCGATGGGAAAAAATTCGGT
TAAGGCCAGGGGGAAAGAAAAAATATAAATTAAAACATATAGTATGGGCAAGCAGGGAGCTAGAACGATT
CGCAGTTAATCCTGGCCTGTTAGAAACATCAGAAGGCTGTAGACAAATACTGGGACAGCTACAACCATCC
CTTCAGACAGGATCAGAAGAACTTAGATCATTATATAATACAGTAGCAACCCTCTATTGTGTGCATCAAA
GGATAGAGATAAAAGACACCAAGGAAGCTTTAGACAAGATAGAGGAAGAGCAAAACAAAAGTAAGACCAC
CGCACAGCAAGCGGCCGCTGATCTTCAGACCTGGAGGAGGAGATATGAGGGACAATTGGAGAAGTGAATT
ATATAAATATAAAGTAGTAAAAATTGAACCATTAGGAGTAGCACCCACCAAGGCAAAGAGAAGAGTGGTG
CAGAGAGAAAAAAGAGCAGTGGGAATAGGAGCTTTGTTCCTTGGGTTCTTGGGAGCAGCAGGAAGCACTA
TGGGCGCAGCGTCAATGACGCTGACGGTACAGGCCAGACAATTATTGTCTGGTATAGTGCAGCAGCAGAA
CAATTTGCTGAGGGCTATTGAGGCGCAACAGCATCTGTTGCAACTCACAGTCTGGGGCATCAAGCAGCTC
CAGGCAAGAATCCTGGCTGTGGAAAGATACCTAAAGGATCAACAGCTCCTGGGGATTTGGGGTTGCTCTG
GAAAACTCATTTGCACCACTGCTGTGCCTTGGAATGCTAGTTGGAGTAATAAATCTCTGGAACAGATTTG
GAATCACACGACCTGGATGGAGTGGGACAGAGAAATTAACAATTACACAAGCTTAATACACTCCTTAATT
GAAGAATCGCAAAACCAGCAAGAAAAGAATGAACAAGAATTATTGGAATTAGATAAATGGGCAAGTTTGT
GGAATTGGTTTAACATAACAAATTGGCTGTGGTATATAAAATTATTCATAATGATAGTAGGAGGCTTGGT
AGGTTTAAGAATAGTTTTTGCTGTACTTTCTATAGTGAATAGAGTTAGGCAGGGATATTCACCATTATCG
TTTCAGACCCACCTCCCAACCCCGAGGGGACCCATGCATTGCATCTCAATTAGTCAGCAACCAGGTGTGG
AAAGTCCCCAGGCTCCCCAGCAGGCAGAAGTATGCAAAGCATGCGTCTCAATTAGTCAGCAACCATAGTC
CCGCCCCTAACTCCGCCCATCCCGCCCCTAACTCCGCCCAGTTCCGCCCATTCTCCGCCCCATGGCTGAC
TAATTTTTTTTATTTATGCAGAGGCCGAGGCCGCCTCGGCCTCTGAGCTATTCCAGAAGTAGTGAGGAGG
CTTTTTTGGAGGCCTAGGCTTTTGCAAAAAGCTTTCTAGAGGTACCACCGGAGCTTACCATGACCGAGTA
CAAGCCCACGGTGCGCCTCGCCACCCGCGACGACGTCCCCAGGGCCGTACGCACCCTCGCCGCCGCGTTC
GCCGACTACCCCGCCACGCGCCACACCGTCGATCCGGACCGCCACATCGAGCGGGTCACCGAGCTGCAAG
AACTCTTCCTCACGCGCGTCGGGCTCGACATCGGCAAGGTGTGGGTCGCGGACGACGGCGCCGCCGTGGC
GGTCTGGACCACGCCGGAGAGCGTCGAAGCGGGGGCGGTGTTCGCCGAGATCGGCCCGCGCATGGCCGAG
TTGAGCGGTTCCCGGCTGGCCGCGCAGCAACAGATGGAAGGCCTCCTGGCGCCGCACCGGCCCAAGGAGC
CCGCGTGGTTCCTGGCCACCGTCGGCGTCTCGCCCGACCACCAGGGCAAGGGTCTGGGCAGCGCCGTCGT
GCTCCCCGGAGTGGAGGCGGCCGAGCGCGCCGGGGTGCCCGCCTTCCTGGAGACCTCCGCGCCCCGCAAC
CTCCCCTTCTACGAGCGGCTCGGCTTCACCGTCACCGCCGACGTCGAGGTGCCCGAAGGACCGCGCACCT
GGTGCATGACCCGCAAGCCCGGTGCCAGTTAACGAATTCTAGATCTTGAGACAAATGGCAGTATTCATCC
ACAATTTTAAAAGAAAAGGGGGGATTGGGGGGTACAGTGCAGGGGAAAGAATAGTAGACATAATAGCAAC
AGACATACAAACTAAAGAATTACAAAAACAAATTACAAAAATTCAAAATTTTCGGGTTTATTACAGGGAC
AGCAGAGATCCACTTTGGCGCCGGCTCGAGGCCTGCAGGTGCAAAGATGGATAAAGTTTTAAACAGAGAG
GAATCTTTGCAGCTAATGGACCTTCTAGGTCTTGAAAGGAGTGGGAATTGGCTCCGGTGCCCGTCAGTGG
GCAGAGCGCACATCGCCCACAGTCCCCGAGAAGTTGGGGGGAGGGGTCGGCAATTGAACCGGTGCCTAGA
GAAGGTGGCGCGGGGTAAACTGGGAAAGTGATGTCGTGTACTGGCTCCGCCTTTTTCCCGAGGGTGGGGG
AGAACCGTATATAAGTGCAGTAGTCGCCGTGAACGTTCTTTTTCGCAACGGGTTTGCCGCCAGAACACAG
GTAAGTGCCGTGTGTGGTTCCCGCGGGCCTGGCCTCTTTACGGGTTATGGCCCTTGCGTGCCTTGAATTA
CTTCCACCTGGCTGCAGTACGTGATTCTTGATCCCGAGCTTCGGGTTGGAAGTGGGTGGGAGAGTTCGAG
GCCTTGCGCTTAAGGAGCCCCTTCGCCTCGTGCTTGAGTTGAGGCCTGGCCTGGGCGCTGGGGCCGCCGC
GTGCGAATCTGGTGGCACCTTCGCGCCTGTCTCGCTGCTTTCGATAAGTCTCTAGCCATTTAAAATTTTT
GATGACCTGCTGCGACGCTTTTTTTCTGGCAAGATAGTCTTGTAAATGCGGGCCAAGATCTGCACACTGG
TATTTCGGTTTTTGGGGCCGCGGGCGGCGACGGGGCCCGTGCGTCCCAGCGCACATGTTCGGCGAGGCGG
GGCCTGCGAGCGCGGCCACCGAGAATCGGACGGGGGTAGTCTCAAGCTGGCCGGCCTGCTCTGGTGCCTG
GCCTCGCGCCGCCGTGTATCGCCCCGCCCTGGGCGGCAAGGCTGGCCCGGTCGGCACCAGTTGCGTGAGC
GGAAAGATGGCCGCTTCCCGGCCCTGCTGCAGGGAGCTCAAAATGGAGGACGCGGCGCTCGGGAGAGCGG
GCGGGTGAGTCACCCACACAAAGGAAAAGGGCCTTTCCGTCCTCAGCCGTCGCTTCATGTGACTCCACGG
AGTACCGGGCGCCGTCCAGGCACCTCGATTAGTTCTCGAGCTTTTGGAGTACGTCGTCTTTAGGTTGGGG
GGAGGGGTTTTATGCGATGGAGTTTCCCCACACTGAGTGGGTGGAGACTGAAGTTAGGCCAGCTTGGCAC
TTGATGTAATTCTCCTTGGAATTTGCCCTTTTTGAGTTTGGATCTTGGTTCATTCTCAAGCCTCAGACAG
TGGTTCAAAGTTTTTTTCTTCCATTTCAGGTGTCGTGAGGCTAGCACCGCCACCATGGGAACCCCAAAGC
CACGGATCCTGCCCTGGCTGGTGTCGCAGCTGGACCTGGGGCAACTGGAGGGCGTGGCCTGGGTGAACAA
GAGCCGCACGCGCTTCCGCATCCCTTGGAAGCACGGCCTACGGCAGGATGCACAGCAGGAGGATTTCGGA
ATCTTCCAGGCCTGGGCCGAGGCCACTGGTGCATATGTTCCCGGGAGGGATAAGCCAGACCTGCCAACCT
GGAAGAGGAATTTCCGCTCTGCCCTCAACCGCAAAGAAGGGTTGCGTTTAGCAGAGGACCGGAGCAAGGA
CCCTCACGACCCACATAAAATCTACGAGTTTGTGAACTCAGGAGTTGGGGACTTTTCCCAGCCAGACACC
TCTCCGGACACCAATGGTGGAGGCAGTACTTCTGATACCCAGGAAGACATTCTGGATGAGTTACTGGGTA
ACATGGTGTTGGCCCCACTCCCAGATCCGGGACCCCCAAGCCTGGCTGTAGCCCCTGAGCCCTGCCCTCA
GCCCCTGCGGAGCCCCAGCTTGGACAATCCCACTCCCTTCCCAAACCTGGGGCCCTCTGAGAACCCACTG
AAGCGGCTGTTGGTGCCGGGGGAAGAGTGGGAGTTCGAGGTGACAGCCTTCTACCGGGGCCGCCAAGTCT
TCCAGCAGACCATCTCCTGCCCGGAGGGCCTGCGGCTGGTGGGGTCCGAAGTGGGAGACAGGACGCTGCC
TGGATGGCCAGTCACACTGCCAGACCCTGGCATGTCCCTGACAGACAGGGGAGTGATGAGCTACGTGAGG
CATGTGCTGAGCTGCCTGGGTGGGGGACTGGCTCTCTGGCGGGCCGGGCAGTGGCTCTGGGCCCAGCGGC
TGGGGCACTGCCACACATACTGGGCAGTGAGCGAGGAGCTGCTCCCCAACAGCGGGCATGGGCCTGATGG
CGAGGTCCCCAAGGACAAGGAAGGAGGCGTGTTTGACCTGGGGCCCTTCATTGTAGATCTGATTACCTTC
ACGGAAGGAAGCGGACGCTCACCACGCTATGCCCTCTGGTTCTGTGTGGGGGAGTCATGGCCCCAGGACC
AGCCGTGGACCAAGAGGCTCGTGATGGTCAAGGTTGTGCCCACGTGCCTCAGGGCCTTGGTAGAAATGGC
CCGGGTAGGGGGTGCCTCCTCCCTGGAGAATACTGTGGACCTGCACATTTCCAACAGCCACCCACTCTCC
CTCACCTCCGACCAGTACAAGGCCTACCTGCAGGACTTGGTGGAGGGCATGGATTTCCAGGGCCCTGGGG
AGAGCTAGTAATGAACTAGTCCGTAACTTGAAAGTATTTCGATTTCTTGGCTTTATATATCTTGTGGAAA
GGACGAACGGCGACTATTGAACAATTTAGCACGCGTTAAGTCGACAATCAACCTCTGGATTACAAAATTT
GTGAAAGATTGACTGGTATTCTTAACTATGTTGCTCCTTTTACGCTATGTGGATACGCTGCTTTAATGCC
TTTGTATCATGCTATTGCTTCCCGTATGGCTTTCATTTTCTCCTCCTTGTATAAATCCTGGTTGCTGTCT
CTTTATGAGGAGTTGTGGCCCGTTGTCAGGCAACGTGGCGTGGTGTGCACTGTGTTTGCTGACGCAACCC
CCACTGGTTGGGGCATTGCCACCACCTGTCAGCTCCTTTCCGGGACTTTCGCTTTCCCCCTCCCTATTGC
CACGGCGGAACTCATCGCCGCCTGCCTTGCCCGCTGCTGGACAGGGGCTCGGCTGTTGGGCACTGACAAT
TCCGTGGTGTTGTCGGGGAAATCATCGTCCTTTCCTTGGCTGCTCGCCTGTGTTGCCACCTGGATTCTGC
GCGGGACGTCCTTCTGCTACGTCCCTTCGGCCCTCAATCCAGCGGACCTTCCTTCCCGCGGCCTGCTGCC
GGCTCTGCGGCCTCTTCCGCGTCTTCGCCTTCGCCCTCAGACGAGTCGGATCTCCCTTTGGGCCGCCTCC
CCGCGTCGACTTTAAGACCAATGACTTACAAGGCAGCTGTAGATCTTAGCCACTTTTTAAAAGAAAAGGG
GGGACTGGAAGGGCTAATTCACTCCCAACGAAGACAAGATCTGCTTTTTGCTTGTACTGGGTCTCTCTGG
TTAGACCAGATCTGAGCCTGGGAGCTCTCTGGCTAACTAGGGAACCCACTGCTTAAGCCTCAATAAAGCT
TGCCTTGAGTGCTTCAAGTAGTGTGTGCCCGTCTGTTGTGTGACTCTGGTAACTAGAGATCCCTCAGACC
CTTTTAGTCAGTGTGGAAAATCTCTAGCAGTACGTATAGTAGTTCATGTCATCTTATTATTCAGTATTTA
TAACTTGCAAAGAAATGAATATCAGAGAGTGAGAGGAACTTGTTTATTGCAGCTTATAATGGTTACAAAT
AAAGCAATAGCATCACAAATTTCACAAATAAAGCATTTTTTTCACTGCATTCTAGTTGTGGTTTGTCCAA
ACTCATCAATGTATCTTATCATGTCTGGCTCTAGCTATCCCGCCCCTAACTCCGCCCATCCCGCCCCTAA
CTCCGCCCAGTTCCGCCCATTCTCCGCCCCATGGCTGACTAATTTTTTTTATTTATGCAGAGGCCGAGGC
CGCCTCGGCCTCTGAGCTATTCCAGAAGTAGTGAGGAGGCTTTTTTGGAGGCCTAGGGACGTACCCAATT
CGCCCTATAGTGAGTCGTATTACGCGCGCTCACTGGCCGTCGTTTTACAACGTCGTGACTGGGAAAACCC
TGGCGTTACCCAACTTAATCGCCTTGCAGCACATCCCCCTTTCGCCAGCTGGCGTAATAGCGAAGAGGCC
CGCACCGATCGCCCTTCCCAACAGTTGCGCAGCCTGAATGGCGAATGGG
[124 nt withheld, positions 6980-7103]
C
[91 nt withheld, positions 7105-7195]
A
[49 nt withheld, positions 7197-7245]
CCTTTGACGTTGGAGTCCACGTTCTTT
[37 nt withheld, positions 7273-7309]
ACCCTATCTCGGTCTATTCTTTTGATTTATAAGGGATTTTGCCGATTTCGGCCTATTGGTTAAAAAATGA
GCTGATTTAACAAAAATTTAACGCGAATTTTAACAAAATATTAACGCTTACAATTTAGGTGGCACTTTTC
GGGGAAATGTGCGCGGAACCCCTATTTGTTTATTTTTCTAAATACATTCAAATATGTATCCGCTCATGAG
ACAATAACCCTGATAAATGCTTCAATAATATTGAAAAAGGAAGAGTATGAGTATTCAACATTTCCGTGTC
GCCCTTATTCCCTTTTTTGCGGCATTTTGCCTTCCTGTTTTTGCTCACCCAGAAACGCTGGTGAAAGTAA
AAGATGCTGAAGATCAGTTGGGTGCACGAGTGGGTTACATCGAACTGGATCTCAACAGCGGTAAGATCCT
TGAGAGTTTTCGCCCCGAAGAACGTTTTCCAATGATGAGCACTTTTAAAGTTCTGCTATGTGGCGCGGTA
TTATCCCGTATTGACGCCGGGCAAGAGCAACTCGGTCGCCGCATACACTATTCTCAGAATGACTTGGTTG
AGTACTCACCAGTCACAGAAAAGCATCTTACGGATGGCATGACAGTAAGAGAATTATGCAGTGCTGCCAT
AACCATGAGTGATAACACTGCGGCCAACTTACTTCTGACAACGATCGGAGGACCGAAGGAGCTAACCGCT
TTTTTGCACAACATGGGGGATCATGTAACTCGCCTTGATCGTTGGGAACCGGAGCTGAATGAAGCCATAC
CAAACGACGAGCGTGACACCACGATGCCTGTAGCAATGGCAACAACGTTGCGCAAACTATTAACTGGCGA
ACTACTTACTCTAGCTTCCCGGCAACAATTAATAGACTGGATGGAGGCGGATAAAGTTGCAGGACCACTT
CTGCGCTCGGCCCTTCCGGCTGGCTGGTTTATTGCTGATAAATCTGGAGCCGGTGAGCGTGGGTCTCGCG
GTATCATTGCAGCACTGGGGCCAGATGGTAAGCCCTCCCGTATCGTAGTTATCTACACGACGGGGAGTCA
GGCAACTATGGATGAACGAAATAGACAGATCGCTGAGATAGGTGCCTCACTGATTAAGCATTGGTAACTG
TCAGACCAAGTTTACTCATATATACTTTAGATTGATTTAAAACTTCATTTTTAATTTAAAAGGATCTAGG
TGAAGATCCTTTTTGATAATCTCATGACCAAAATCCCTTAACGTGAGTTTTCGTTCCACTGAGCGTCAGA
CCCCGTAGAAAAGATCAAAGGATCTTCTTGAGATCCTTTTTTTCTGCGCGTAATCTGCTGCTTGCAAACA
AAAAAACCACCGCTACCAGCGGTGGTTTGTTTGCCGGATCAAGAGCTACCAACTCTTTTTCCGAAGGTAA
CTGGCTTCAGCAGAGCGCAGATACCAAATACTGTTCTTCTAGTGTAGCCGTAGTTAGGCCACCACTTCAA
GAACTCTGTAGCACCGCCTACATACCTCGCTCTGCTAATCCTGTTACCAGTGGCTGCTGCCAGTGGCGAT
AAGTCGTGTCTTACCGGGTTGGACTCAAGACGATAGTTACCGGATAAGGCGCAGCGGTCGGGCTGAACGG
GGGGTTCGTGCACACAGCCCAGCTTGGAGCGAACGACCTACACCGAACTGAGATACCTACAGCGTGAGCT
ATGAGAAAGCGCCACGCTTCCCGAAGGGAGAAAGGCGGACAGGTATCCGGTAAGCGGCAGGGTCGGAACA
GGAGAGCGCACGAGGGAGCTTCCAGGGGGAAACGCCTGGTATCTTTATAGTCCTGTCGGGTTTCGCCACC
TCTGACTTGAGCGTCGATTTTTGTGATGCTCGTCAGGGGGGCGGAGCCTATGGAAAAACGCCAGCAACGC
GGCCTTTTTACGGTTCCTGGCCTTTTGCTGGCCTTTTGCTCACATGTTCTTTCCTGCGTTATCCCCTGAT
TCTGTGGATAACCGTATTACCGCCTTTGAGTGAGCTGATACCGCTCGCCGCAGCCGAACGACCGAGCGCA
GCGAGTCAGTGAGCGAGGAAGCGGAAGAGCGCCCAATACGCAAACCGCCTCTCCCCGCGCGTTGGCCGAT
TCATTAATGCAGCTGGCACGACAGGTTTCCCGACTGGAAAGCGGGCAGTGAGCGCAACGCAATTAATGTG
AGTTAGCTCACTCATTAGGCACCCCAGGCTTTACACTTTATGCTTCCGGCTCGTATGTTGTGTGGAATTG
TGAGCGGATAACAATTTCACACAGGAAACAGCTATGACCATGATTACGCCAAGCGCGCAATTAACCCTCA
CTAAAGGGAACAAAAGCTGGAGCTGCAAGC
Features (pLannotate 1.2.2; 31 found; start..end, strand, type, name):
      5..231     +  promoter       RSV promoter: Rous sarcoma virus enhancer/promoter
    232..412     +  LTR            5' LTR (truncated): truncated 5' long terminal repeat (LTR) from HIV-1
    459..584     +  misc_feature   HIV-1 Ψ: packaging signal of human immunodeficiency virus type 1
    568..931     +  CDS            HIV-1 gag (fragment): gag protein from human immunodeficiency virus 1; gag
   1077..1310    +  misc_feature   RRE: The Rev response element (RRE) of HIV-1 allows for Rev-dependent mRNA export from the nucleus to the cytoplasm.
   1687..1713    +  CDS            Rev (fragment): human immunodeficiency virus 1 (HIV-1) Rev protein; rev; enhances nuclear export of unspliced and incompletely spliced viral mRNAs
   1720..1743    +  promoter       SV40 promoter (fragment): SV40 early promoter
   1744..1815    +  promoter       SV40 promoter (fragment): SV40 enhancer and early promoter
   1839..1974    +  rep_origin     SV40 ori: SV40 origin of replication
   2020..2616    +  CDS            PuroR (fragment): puromycin N-acetyltransferase; pac from Streptomyces; confers resistance to puromycin
   2665..2782    +  misc_feature   cPPT/CTS: central polypurine tract and central termination sequence of HIV-1
   2847..2913    +  CDS            small t antigen (fragment): SV40 (simian virus 40) small t antigen
   2920..4098    +  promoter       EF-1α promoter: strong constitutive promoter for human elongation factor EF-1α
   4115..5395    +  CDS            IRF3: IRF3_HUMAN - Experimental evidence at protein level: Swiss-Prot protein existence level 1. Key transcriptional regulator of type I interferon (IFN)- dependent immune responses which plays a critical role in the innate immune response against DNA and RNA viruses (PubMed:22394562, PubMed:25636800, PubMed:27302953). Regulates the transcription of type I IFN genes (IFN-alpha and IFN-beta) and IFN-stimulated genes (ISG) by binding to an interferon-stimulated response element (ISRE) in their promoters (PubMed:11846977, PubMed:16846591, PubMed:16979567, PubMed:20049431, PubMed:32972995). Acts as a mo
   5411..5464    +  promoter       U6 promoter (fragment): RNA polymerase III promoter for human U6 snRNA
   5506..6094    +  misc_feature   WPRE: woodchuck hepatitis virus posttranscriptional regulatory element
   6145..6164    +  misc_feature   cPPT/CTS (fragment): central polypurine tract and central termination sequence of HIV-1
   6166..6399    +  LTR            3' LTR (ΔU3): self-inactivating 3' long terminal repeat (LTR) from HIV-1
   6477..6598    +  polyA_signal   SV40 poly(A) signal: SV40 polyadenylation signal
   6638..6773    +  rep_origin     SV40 ori: SV40 origin of replication
   6794..6812    -  promoter       T7 promoter: promoter for bacteriophage T7 RNA polymerase
   6820..6975    +  CDS            lacZα (fragment): LacZα fragment of β-galactosidase; lacZ fragment
   6980..7408    +  rep_origin     f1 ori (sequence partly withheld): f1 bacteriophage origin of replication; arrow indicates direction of (+) strand synthesis
   7461..7565    +  promoter       AmpR promoter: bla
   7566..8426    +  CDS            AmpR: β-lactamase; bla; confers resistance to ampicillin, carbenicillin, and related antibiotics
   8597..9185    +  rep_origin     ori: high-copy-number ColE1/pMB1/pBR322/pUC origin of replication
   9368..9460    +  CDS            lacI (fragment): lac repressor; lacI; The lac repressor binds to the lac operator to inhibit transcription in E. coli. This inhibition can be relieved by adding lactose or isopropyl-β-D-thiogalactopyranoside (IPTG).
   9473..9494    +  protein_bind   CAP binding site: CAP binding activates transcription in the presence of cAMP. E. coli catabolite activator protein
   9509..9539    +  promoter       lac promoter: promoter for the E. coli lac operon
   9547..9563    +  protein_bind   lac operator: The lac repressor binds to the lac operator to inhibit transcription in E. coli. This inhibition can be relieved by adding lactose or isopropyl-β-D-thiogalactopyranoside (IPTG). lac repressor encoded by lacI
   9608..9626    +  promoter       T3 promoter: promoter for bacteriophage T3 RNA polymerase
