[The description below was written by a language model from this plasmid's Addgene catalogue record and pLannotate feature annotations shown in this document.]
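Description:
TFORF2457 is a lentiviral mammalian expression plasmid built on the pLX_TRC317 backbone and carrying the human IRF3 open reading frame, one member of a barcoded transcription factor ORF collection. It is propagated in E. coli through a high-copy ColE1/pUC-type origin with ampicillin resistance (AmpR, β-lactamase). An f1 origin and remnants of a lac/lacZα cloning region flanked by T3 and T7 promoters are also present in the bacterial portion. The depositor notes that the plasmid can recombine, a common issue with LTR-containing vectors.

The viral cassette has a third-generation, self-inactivating layout. An RSV promoter drives a truncated HIV-1 5' LTR, followed by the Ψ packaging signal with a gag fragment, the Rev response element for Rev-dependent nuclear export of the genomic RNA, a cPPT/CTS element, and a ΔU3 3' LTR followed by an SV40 polyadenylation signal. Within the transfer region, an SV40 early promoter/origin segment precedes the puromycin N-acetyltransferase gene, allowing selection of transduced cells. Further downstream the strong constitutive EF-1α promoter drives IRF3, a key transcriptional regulator of type I interferon and interferon-stimulated genes in antiviral innate immunity. A WPRE lies downstream of the ORF to enhance transcript expression.

According to the record, each construct in the collection carries a unique 24-bp barcode, although it is not annotated as a feature in the table. A short U6 promoter fragment sits between the ORF and the WPRE. The construct is intended for IRF3 overexpression, alone or in pooled screens where the barcode identifies the transcription factor delivered to each cell.
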