Addgene plasmid #143189: TFORF2457
Purpose: Lentiviral vector for overexpressing transcription factor ORFs with unique 24-bp barcodes. Barcodes facilitate identification of transcription factors in pooled screens.
Depositing lab: Feng Zhang. Depositing organization: Broad Institute. Publication: A transcription factor atlas of directed differentiation. Joung J, Ma S, Tay T, Geiger-Schuller KR, Kirchgatterer PC, Verdine VK, Guo B, Arias-Garcia MA, Allen WE, Singh A, Kuksenko O, Abudayyeh OO, Gootenberg JS, Fu Z, Macrae RK, Buenrostro JD, Regev A, Zhang F. Cell. 2023 Jan 5;186(1):209-229.e26. doi: 10.1016/j.cell.2022.11.026. PubMed 36608654.
Backbone
  Vector backbone: pLX_TRC317
  Backbone manufacturer: Broad Institute Genetic Perturbation Platform
  Backbone size w/o insert (bp): 8264
  Vector type: Mammalian Expression, Lentiviral
  Selectable markers: Puromycin
Growth in bacteria
  Bacterial resistance: Ampicillin, 100 μg/mL
  Growth temperature: 37°C
  Growth strain: NEB Stable
  Copy number: High Copy
Gene/Insert
  Gene/Insert name: IRF3
  Species: H. sapiens (human)
  Insert size (bp): 1385
  Entrez Gene: IRF3 (a.k.a. IIAE7)
  Promoter: EF1a
  Cloning method: Unknown
  Sequencing primers: 5′ GGGTGGAGACTGAAGTTAGGCCAG; 3′ CACATAGCGTAAAAGGAGCAACATAG
Terms and licenses: Academic/Nonprofit Terms; Industry Terms: Not Available to Industry
Depositor comments: NM_001571,XM_017026767,XM_017026766,ENST00000309877,ENST00000377139,ENST00000597198 . The transcription factor ORF portion of this plasmid was synthesized by Genewiz. Please test multiple small colonies in case of plasmid recombination. To make this collection available in a timely manner, a portion of this collection was not fully sequenced by Addgene. If an Addgene verified full plasmid sequence is not available, please contact us prior to placing an order to request the full sequence.
How to cite: TFORF2457 was a gift from Feng Zhang (Addgene plasmid # 143189 ; http://n2t.net/addgene:143189 ; RRID:Addgene_143189)
