>Addgene plasmid #143189 | TFORF2457 | depositor partial sequence | sequence record 281705 | Insert
ACCGCCACCATGGGAACCCCAAAGCCACGGATCCTGCCCTGGCTGGTGTCGCAGCTGGACCTGGGGCAAC
TGGAGGGCGTGGCCTGGGTGAACAAGAGCCGCACGCGCTTCCGCATCCCTTGGAAGCACGGCCTACGGCA
GGATGCACAGCAGGAGGATTTCGGAATCTTCCAGGCCTGGGCCGAGGCCACTGGTGCATATGTTCCCGGG
AGGGATAAGCCAGACCTGCCAACCTGGAAGAGGAATTTCCGCTCTGCCCTCAACCGCAAAGAAGGGTTGC
GTTTAGCAGAGGACCGGAGCAAGGACCCTCACGACCCACATAAAATCTACGAGTTTGTGAACTCAGGAGT
TGGGGACTTTTCCCAGCCAGACACCTCTCCGGACACCAATGGTGGAGGCAGTACTTCTGATACCCAGGAA
GACATTCTGGATGAGTTACTGGGTAACATGGTGTTGGCCCCACTCCCAGATCCGGGACCCCCAAGCCTGG
CTGTAGCCCCTGAGCCCTGCCCTCAGCCCCTGCGGAGCCCCAGCTTGGACAATCCCACTCCCTTCCCAAA
CCTGGGGCCCTCTGAGAACCCACTGAAGCGGCTGTTGGTGCCGGGGGAAGAGTGGGAGTTCGAGGTGACA
GCCTTCTACCGGGGCCGCCAAGTCTTCCAGCAGACCATCTCCTGCCCGGAGGGCCTGCGGCTGGTGGGGT
CCGAAGTGGGAGACAGGACGCTGCCTGGATGGCCAGTCACACTGCCAGACCCTGGCATGTCCCTGACAGA
CAGGGGAGTGATGAGCTACGTGAGGCATGTGCTGAGCTGCCTGGGTGGGGGACTGGCTCTCTGGCGGGCC
GGGCAGTGGCTCTGGGCCCAGCGGCTGGGGCACTGCCACACATACTGGGCAGTGAGCGAGGAGCTGCTCC
CCAACAGCGGGCATGGGCCTGATGGCGAGGTCCCCAAGGACAAGGAAGGAGGCGTGTTTGACCTGGGGCC
CTTCATTGTAGATCTGATTACCTTCACGGAAGGAAGCGGACGCTCACCACGCTATGCCCTCTGGTTCTGT
GTGGGGGAGTCATGGCCCCAGGACCAGCCGTGGACCAAGAGGCTCGTGATGGTCAAGGTTGTGCCCACGT
GCCTCAGGGCCTTGGTAGAAATGGCCCGGGTAGGGGGTGCCTCCTCCCTGGAGAATACTGTGGACCTGCA
CATTTCCAACAGCCACCCACTCTCCCTCACCTCCGACCAGTACAAGGCCTACCTGCAGGACTTGGTGGAG
GGCATGGATTTCCAGGGCCCTGGGGAGAGCTAGTAATGAACTAGTCCGTAACTTGAAAGTATTTCGATTT
CTTGGCTTTATATATCTTGTGGAAAGGACGAACGGCGACTATTGAACAATTTAGC
