>Addgene plasmid #143189 | TFORF2457 | depositor partial sequence | sequence record 281706 | Barcode
ACGGCGACTATTGAACAATTTAGC
